>Addgene plasmid #211148 | pBiT3.1-C_PRPF4:1-522 | addgene full sequence | sequence record 425847 | Addgene NGS Result
AAGACGCGTTAATTAAGACGTCGGCAGTGAAAAAAATGCTTTATTTGTGAAATTTGTGATGCTATTGCTT
TATTTGTAACCATTATAAGCTGCAATAAACAAGTTAACAACAACAATTGCATTCATTTTATGTTTCAGGT
TCAGGGGGAGGTGTGGGAGGTTTTTTAAAGCAAGTAAAACCTCTACAAATGTGGTATGGCTGATTATGAT
CCGCGGCCGCAATACGTCGACGTTATCAGCTGACTTCGTACGAGAGCCTAGGATTATGGCGCGCCACTAG
TTATTAATAGTAATCAATTACGGGGTCATTAGTTCATAGCCCATATATGGAGTTCCGCGTTACATAACTT
ACGGTAAATGGCCCGCCTGGCTGACCGCCCAACGACCCCCGCCCATTGACGTCAATAATGACGTATGTTC
CCATAGTAACGCCAATAGGGACTTTCCATTGACGTCAATGGGTGGAGTATTTACGGTAAACTGCCCACTT
GGCAGTACATCAAGTGTATCATATGCCAAGTCCGCCCCCTATTGACGTCAATGACGGTAAATGGCCCGCC
TGGCATTATGCCCAGTACATGACCTTACGGGACTTTCCTACTTGGCAGTACATCTACGTATTAGTCATCG
CTATTACCATGGTGATGCGGTTTTGGCAGTACACCAATGGGCGTGGATAGCGGTTTGACTCACGGGGATT
TCCAAGTCTCCACCCCATTGACGTCAATGGGAGTTTGTTTTGGCACCAAAATCAACGGGACTTTCCAAAA
TGTCGTAATAACCCCGCCCCGTTGACGCAAATGGGCGGTAGGCGTGTACGGTGGGAGGTCTATATAAGCA
GAGCTGGTTTAGTGAACCGTCAGATCACTAGAATCTTTATTGCGGTAGTTTATCACAGTTAAATTGCTAA
CGCAGTCAGTGCTTCTGACACAACAGTCTCGAACTTAAGCTGCAGAAGTTGGTCGTGAGGCACTGGGCAG
GTAAGTATCAAGGTTACAAGACAGGTTTAAGGAGACCAATAGAAACTGGGCTTGTCGAGACAGAGAAGAC
TCTTGCGTTTCTGATAGGCACCTATTGGTCTTACTGACATCCACTTTGCCTTTCTCTCCACAGGTGTCCA
CTCCCAGTTCAATTACAGCTCTTAAGGCTAGAGTATTAATACGACTCACTATAGGGGCGATCGCAACAAG
CTTCGGGAAGATCTGGAGCTAGCGGCGGGGGATCCGGTGGGAATTCGACACCATGGCTTCCTCGCGAGCC
TCTTCCACGCAGGCAACCAAAACTAAAGCACCCGACGACTTAGTTGCTCCGGTCGTGAAGAAACCACACA
TCTATTATGGAAGTTTGGAAGAGAAGGAGAGGGAGCGTCTGGCCAAAGGAGAGTCTGGGATTTTGGGGAA
AGACGGACTTAAAGCAGGGATCGAAGCTGGAAATATTAATATAACCTCTGGAGAAGTGTTTGAAATTGAA
GAGCATATCAGCGAGCGACAGGCAGAAGTATTGGCTGAGTTTGAGAGAAGGAAGCGAGCCCGGCAGATCA
ATGTTTCCACAGATGACTCAGAGGTCAAAGCTTGCCTTAGAGCCTTGGGGGAACCCATCACACTTTTTGG
AGAGGGTCCTGCTGAAAGAAGAGAAAGGTTAAGAAATATCCTCTCAGTTGTCGGTACTGATGCCTTGAAA
AAGACCAAAAAGGATGATGAGAAGTCTAAAAAGTCCAAAGAAGAGTATCAGCAAACCTGGTATCATGAAG
GACCAAATAGCTTGAAGGTGGCAAGACTATGGATTGCTAATTATTCGTTGCCCAGGGCAATGAAACGCTT
GGAAGAGGCCCGACTCCATAAGGAGATTCCTGAGACAACAAGGACCTCCCAGATGCAAGAGCTGCACAAG
TCTCTCCGGTCTTTGAATAATTTTTGCAGTCAGATTGGGGATGATCGGCCTATCTCCTACTGTCACTTTA
GTCCCAATTCCAAGATGCTGGCCACAGCTTGTTGGAGTGGGCTTTGCAAGCTCTGGTCTGTTCCTGATTG
CAACCTCCTTCACACTCTTCGAGGGCATAACACAAATGTAGGAGCAATTGTATTCCATCCCAAATCCACT
GTCTCCTTGGACCCAAAAGATGTCAACCTGGCCTCTTGTGCGGCTGATGGCTCTGTGAAGCTTTGGAGTC
TCGACAGTGATGAACCAGTGGCAGATATTGAAGGCCATACAGTGCGTGTGGCGCGGGTAATGTGGCATCC
TTCAGGACGTTTCCTGGGCACCACCTGCTATGACCGTTCATGGCGCTTATGGGATTTGGAGGCTCAAGAG
GAGATCCTGCATCAGGAAGGCCATAGCATGGGTGTGTATGACATTGCCTTCCATCAAGATGGCTCTTTGG
CTGGCACTGGGGGACTGGATGCATTTGGTCGAGTTTGGGACCTACGCACAGGACGTTGTATCATGTTCTT
AGAAGGCCACCTGAAAGAAATCTATGGAATAAATTTCTCCCCCAATGGCTATCACATTGCAACCGGCAGT
GGTGACAACACCTGCAAAGTGTGGGACCTCCGACAGCGGCGTTGCGTCTACACCATCCCTGCTCATCAGA
ACTTAGTGACTGGTGTCAAGTTTGAGCCTATCCATGGGAACTTCTTGCTTACTGGTGCCTATGATAACAC
AGCCAAGATCTGGACGCACCCAGGCTGGTCCCCGCTGAAGACTCTGGCTGGCCACGAAGGCAAAGTGATG
GGCCTAGATATTTCTTCCGATGGGCAGCTCATAGCCACTTGCTCATATGACAGGACCTTCAAGCTGTGGA
TGGCTGAAGGCTCGAGCGGTGGGAGCTCCGGTGTGAGCGGCTGGCGGCTGTTCAAGAAGATTAGCTAAGT
TTAAACGGCCGCGACTCTAGACTGCAGGCATGCAAGCTGATTTGGCTGCTGCCACCGCTGAGCAAGGCCG
CTTCGAGCAGACATGATAAGATACATTGATGAGTTTGGACAAACCACAACTAGAATGCAGTGAAAAAAAT
GCTTTATTTGTGAAATTTGTGATGCTATTGCTTTATTTGTAACCATTATAAGCTGCAATAAACAAGTTAA
CAACAACAATTGCATTCATTTTATGTTTCAGGTTCAGGGGGAGATGTGGGAGGTTTTTTTAAGCAAGTAA
AACCTCTACAAATGTGGTAAAATCTTAATTAAGACTTCTAATATAACTTCGTATAGCATACATTATACGA
AGTTATGGTTCCACTGTTGACAATTAATCATCGGCATAGTATATCGGCATAGTATAATACGACAAGGTGA
GGAACTAAACCCAGGAGGCAGATCATGATTGAACAAGATGGATTGCACGCAGGTTCTCCGGCCGCTTGGG
TGGAGAGGCTATTCGGCTATGACTGGGCACAACAGACAATCGGCTGCTCTGATGCCGCCGTGTTCCGGCT
GTCAGCGCAGGGGCGCCCGGTTCTTTTTGTCAAGACCGACCTGTCCGGTGCCCTGAATGAACTGCAGGAC
GAGGCAGCGCGGCTATCGTGGCTGGCCACGACGGGCGTTCCTTGCGCAGCTGTGCTCGACGTTGTCACTG
AAGCGGGAAGGGACTGGCTGCTATTGGGCGAAGTGCCGGGGCAGGATCTCCTGTCATCTCACCTTGCTCC
TGCCGAGAAAGTATCCATCATGGCTGATGCAATGCGGCGGCTGCATACGCTTGATCCGGCTACCTGCCCA
TTCGACCACCAAGCGAAACATCGCATCGAGCGAGCACGTACTCGGATGGAAGCCGGTCTTGTCGATCAGG
ATGATCTGGACGAAGAGCATCAGGGGCTCGCGCCAGCCGAACTGTTCGCCAGGCTCAAGGCGCGCATGCC
CGACGGCGAGGATCTCGTCGTGACCCATGGCGATGCCTGCTTGCCGAATATCATGGTGGAAAATGGCCGC
TTTTCTGGATTCATCGACTGTGGCCGGCTGGGTGTGGCGGACCGCTATCAGGACATAGCGTTGGCTACCC
GTGATATTGCTGAAGAGCTTGGCGGCGAATGGGCTGACCGCTTCCTCGTGCTTTACGGTATCGCCGCTCC
CGATTCGCAGCGCATCGCCTTCTATCGCCTTCTTGACGAGTTCTTCTGATTCGAAATGACCGACCAAGCG
ACGCCCAACCGGTATCAGCTCACTCAAAGGCGGTAATACGGTTATCCACAGAATCAGGGGATAACGCAGG
AAAGAACATGTGAGCAAAAGGCCAGCAAAAGGCCAGGAACCGTAAAAAGGCCGCGTTGCTGGCGTTTTTC
CATAGGCTCCGCCCCCCTGACGAGCATCACAAAAATCGACGCTCAAGTCAGAGGTGGCGAAACCCGACAG
GACTATAAAGATACCAGGCGTTTCCCCCTGGAAGCTCCCTCGTGCGCTCTCCTGTTCCGACCCTGCCGCT
TACCGGATACCTGTCCGCCTTTCTCCCTTCGGGAAGCGTGGCGCTTTCTCATAGCTCACGCTGTAGGTAT
CTCAGTTCGGTGTAGGTCGTTCGCTCCAAGCTGGGCTGTGTGCACGAACCCCCCGTTCAGCCCGACCGCT
GCGCCTTATCCGGTAACTATCGTCTTGAGTCCAACCCGGTAAGACACGACTTATCGCCACTGGCAGCAGC
CACTGGTAACAGGATTAGCAGAGCGAGGTATGTAGGCGGTGCTACAGAGTTCTTGAAGTGGTGGCCTAAC
TACGGCTACACTAGAAGGACAGTATTTGGTATCTGCGCTCTGCTGAAGCCAGTTACCTTCGGAAAAAGAG
TTGGTAGCTCTTGATCCGGCAAACAAACCACCGCTGGTAGCGGTGGTTTTTTTGTTTGCAAGCAGCAGAT
TACGCGCAGAAAAAAAGGATTTCAAGAAGATCCTTTGATCTTTTCTACGGGGTCTGACGCTCAGTGGAAC
GAAAACTCACGTTAAGGGATTTTGGTCATGAGATTATCAAAAAGGATCTTCACCTAGATCCTTTTATAGT
CCGGAATCGTCACACAAAAAACCAACACACAGATGTAATGAAAATAAAGATATTTTATTGCGGCCATCGT
GATGGCTAGAGTTTAGCCCTCCCACACATAACCAGAGGGCAGCAATTCACGAATCCCAACTGCCGTCGGC
TGTCCATCACTGTCCTTCACTATGGCTTTGATCCCAGGATGCAGATCGAGAAGCACCTGTCGGCACCGTC
CGCAGGGGCTCAAGATGCCCCTGTTCTCATTTCCGATCGCGACGATACAAGTCAGGTTGCCAGCTGCCGC
AGCAGCAGCAGTGCCCAGCACCACGAGTTCTGCACAAGGTCCCCCAGTAAAATGATATACATTGACACCA
GTGAAGATGCGGCCGTCGCTAGAGAGAGCTGCGCTGGCGACGCTGTAGTCTTCAGAGATGGGGATGCTGT
TGATTGTAGCCGTTGCTCTTTCAATGAGGGTGGATTCTTCTTGAGACAAAGGCTTGGCCATGGTGGCGCT
AGTGTCAGAAGAATCGAGCTTTTTGCAAAAGCCTAGGCCTCCAAAAAAGCCTCCTCACTACTTCTGGAAT
AGCTCAGAGGCCGAGGCGGCCTCGGCCTCTGCATAAATAAAAAAAATTAGTCAGCCATGGGGCGGAGAAT
GGGCGGAACTGGGCGGAGTTAGGGGCGGGATGGGCGGAGTTAGGGGCGGGACTATGGTTGCTGACTAATT
GAGATGCATGCTTTGCATACTTCTGCCTGCTGGGGAGCCTGGGGACTTTCCACACCTGGTTGCTGACTAA
TTGAGATGCATGCTTTGCATACTTCTGCCTGCTGGGGAGCCTGGGGACTTTCCACACCCTAACTGACACA
CATTCCACAGCTGGTTCTTTCCGCCTCAGAAGGTACCTAACCAAGTTCCTCTTTCAGAGGTTATTTCAGG
CCATGGTGCTGCGC
Features (pLannotate 1.2.2; 17 found; start..end, strand, type, name):
     24..105     -  polyA_signal   SV40 poly(A) signal: SV40 polyadenylation signal
    128..211     -  CDS            large T antigen (fragment): large T antigen from SV40 (simian virus 40)
    276..641     +  enhancer       CMV enhancer: human cytomegalovirus immediate early enhancer
    643..842     +  promoter       CMV promoter: human cytomegalovirus (CMV) immediate early promoter
    981..1113    +  intron         chimeric intron: chimera between introns from human β-globin and immunoglobulin heavy chain genes
   1157..1175    +  promoter       T7 promoter: promoter for bacteriophage T7 RNA polymerase
   1243..2808    +  CDS            PRPF4: PRP4_HUMAN - Also known as PRP4. Experimental evidence at protein level: Swiss-Prot protein existence level 1. Plays role in pre-mRNA splicing as component of the U4/U6-U5 tri-snRNP complex that is involved in spliceosome assembly, and as component of the precatalytic spliceosome (spliceosome B complex). From Homo sapiens (Human).
   2904..2931    +  CDS            SET1 (fragment): solubility-enhancement tag derived from T7 phage gene 10B
   2957..3078    -  polyA_signal   SV40 poly(A) signal: SV40 polyadenylation signal
   3101..3169    -  CDS            large T antigen (fragment): large T antigen from SV40 (simian virus 40)
   3193..3226    +  protein_bind   loxP: Cre-mediated recombination occurs in the 8-bp core sequence (GCATACAT). Cre recombinase
   3236..3283    +  promoter       EM7 promoter: synthetic bacterial promoter&nbsp
   3315..4106    +  CDS            neo: KKA2_KLEPN - Also known as kan, nptII. Experimental evidence at protein level: Swiss-Prot protein existence level 1. Resistance to kanamycin, neomycin, paromomycin, ribostamycin, butirosin and gentamicin B. From Klebsiella pneumoniae.
   4267..4855    -  rep_origin     ori: high-copy-number ColE1/pMB1/pBR322/pUC origin of replication
   4981..5029    -  polyA_signal   poly(A) signal: synthetic polyadenylation signal
   5053..5451    -  CDS            BSD: blasticidin S deaminase; Aspergillus terreus BSD; confers resistance to blasticidin
   5482..5839    -  promoter       SV40 promoter: SV40 enhancer and early promoter
