[The description below was written by a language model from this plasmid's Addgene catalogue record and pLannotate feature annotations shown in this document.]
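Description:
pBiT3.1-C_PRPF4:1-522 is a mammalian expression plasmid built on the Promega pBiT3.1-C backbone, carrying full-length wild-type human PRPF4 (residues M1 to E522, a 1,566 bp insert derived from a Mammalian Gene Collection clone) fused at its C terminus to a HiBiT peptide through a short flexible glycine-serine linker. PRPF4 is a WD40 repeat-containing component of the U4/U6-U5 tri-snRNP that takes part in spliceosome assembly. The open reading frame was inserted by ligation-independent cloning between EcoRI and XhoI sites that remain intact. It is driven by the CMV immediate-early enhancer and promoter. A chimeric β-globin/immunoglobulin intron lies upstream of the coding sequence to improve expression, and a T7 promoter next to it also serves as a sequencing primer site. An SV40 polyadenylation signal terminates the transcript. The short "SET1" and large T antigen fragments in the annotation are probably incidental matches to vector and SV40-derived sequence rather than functional parts.

The plasmid replicates in E. coli at high copy from a ColE1/pUC-type origin and is selected with kanamycin through the neo (nptII) gene, which sits behind a bacterial EM7 promoter with a single loxP site just upstream. The catalogue lists neomycin/G418 as the mammalian selectable marker. However, the feature table shows no eukaryotic promoter directly ahead of neo, and it does show a separate SV40 promoter-driven blasticidin S deaminase cassette with a synthetic poly(A) signal. Blasticidin may therefore be the effective mammalian selection, but the record does not resolve this discrepancy.

HiBiT is a small peptide that complements LgBiT to reconstitute NanoLuc luciferase, which allows luminescent quantification of the tagged protein. The associated study evaluated the ligandability of WD40 repeat proteins, so this construct probably supports cellular detection or target-engagement assays for PRPF4.
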