Addgene plasmid #211148: pBiT3.1-C_PRPF4:1-522
Purpose: Mammalian expression of full-length human PRPF4. C-terminal HiBiT tag.
Depositing lab: Cheryl Arrowsmith. Depositing organization: University of Toronto. Publication: A Target Class Ligandability Evaluation of WD40 Repeat-Containing Proteins. Ackloo S, Li F, Szewczyk M, Seitova A, Loppnau P, Zeng H, Xu J, Ahmad S, Arnautova YA, Baghaie AJ, Beldar S, Bolotokova A, Centrella PA, Chau I, Clark MA, Cuozzo JW, Dehghani-Tafti S, Disch JS, Dong A, Dumas A, Feng JA, Ghiabi P, Gibson E, Gilmer J, Goldman B, Green SR, Guie MA, Guilinger JP, Harms N, Herasymenko O, Houliston S, Hutchinson A, Kearnes S, Keefe AD, Kimani SW, Kramer T, Kutera M, Kwak HA, Lento C, Li Y, Liu J, Loup J, Machado RAC, Mulhern CJ, Perveen S, Righetto GL, Riley P, Shrestha S, Sigel EA, Silva M, Sintchak MD, Slakman BL, Taylor RD, Thompson J, Torng W, Underkoffler C, von Rechenberg M, Walsh RT, Watson I, Wilson DJ, Wolf E, Yadav M, Yazdi AK, Zhang J, Zhang Y, Santhakumar V, Edwards AM, Barsyte-Lovejoy D, Schapira M, Brown PJ, Halabelian L, Arrowsmith CH. J Med Chem. 2025 Jan 23;68(2):1092-1112. doi: 10.1021/acs.jmedchem.4c02010. Epub 2024 Nov 4. PubMed 39495097.
Backbone
  Vector backbone: pBiT3.1-C
  Backbone manufacturer: Promega
  Vector type: Mammalian Expression
  Selectable markers: Neomycin (select with G418)
Growth in bacteria
  Bacterial resistance: Kanamycin, 50 μg/mL
  Growth temperature: 37°C
  Growth strain: DH5alpha
  Copy number: High Copy
Gene/Insert
  Gene/Insert name: PRPF4:M1-E522
  Species: H. sapiens (human)
  Insert size (bp): 1566
  Mutation: wild type
  Entrez Gene: PRPF4 (a.k.a. HPRP4, HPRP4P, PRP4, Prp4p, RP70, SNRNP60)
  Promoter: CMV
  Tag / fusion protein: GSSGGSSGVSGWRLFKKIS (C terminal on insert)
  Cloning method: Ligation Independent Cloning
  Sequencing primers: 5′ T7; 3′ TTGCTCAGCGGTGGCAGCAG
Resource information
  A portion of this plasmid was derived from a plasmid made by: Mammalian Gene Collection (BC001588)
Terms and licenses: Academic/Nonprofit Terms; Industry Terms: Not Available to Industry
Depositor comments: 5' Cloning Site: EcoR1 (not destroyed), 3' Cloning Site: Xho1 (not destroyed).
How to cite: pBiT3.1-C_PRPF4:1-522 was a gift from Cheryl Arrowsmith (Addgene plasmid # 211148 ; http://n2t.net/addgene:211148 ; RRID:Addgene_211148)
