>Addgene plasmid #211148 | pBiT3.1-C_PRPF4:1-522 | depositor partial sequence | sequence record 411774 | Insert sequence
ATGGCTTCCTCGCGAGCCTCTTCCACGCAGGCAACCAAAACTAAAGCACCCGACGACTTAGTTGCTCCGG
TCGTGAAGAAACCACACATCTATTATGGAAGTTTGGAAGAGAAGGAGAGGGAGCGTCTGGCCAAAGGAGA
GTCTGGGATTTTGGGGAAAGACGGACTTAAAGCAGGGATCGAAGCTGGAAATATTAATATAACCTCTGGA
GAAGTGTTTGAAATTGAAGAGCATATCAGCGAGCGACAGGCAGAAGTATTGGCTGAGTTTGAGAGAAGGA
AGCGAGCCCGGCAGATCAATGTTTCCACAGATGACTCAGAGGTCAAAGCTTGCCTTAGAGCCTTGGGGGA
ACCCATCACACTTTTTGGAGAGGGTCCTGCTGAAAGAAGAGAAAGGTTAAGAAATATCCTCTCAGTTGTC
GGTACTGATGCCTTGAAAAAGACCAAAAAGGATGATGAGAAGTCTAAAAAGTCCAAAGAAGAGTATCAGC
AAACCTGGTATCATGAAGGACCAAATAGCTTGAAGGTGGCAAGACTATGGATTGCTAATTATTCGTTGCC
CAGGGCAATGAAACGCTTGGAAGAGGCCCGACTCCATAAGGAGATTCCTGAGACAACAAGGACCTCCCAG
ATGCAAGAGCTGCACAAGTCTCTCCGGTCTTTGAATAATTTTTGCAGTCAGATTGGGGATGATCGGCCTA
TCTCCTACTGTCACTTTAGTCCCAATTCCAAGATGCTGGCCACAGCTTGTTGGAGTGGGCTTTGCAAGCT
CTGGTCTGTTCCTGATTGCAACCTCCTTCACACTCTTCGAGGGCATAACACAAATGTAGGAGCAATTGTA
TTCCATCCCAAATCCACTGTCTCCTTGGACCCAAAAGATGTCAACCTGGCCTCTTGTGCGGCTGATGGCT
CTGTGAAGCTTTGGAGTCTCGACAGTGATGAACCAGTGGCAGATATTGAAGGCCATACAGTGCGTGTGGC
GCGGGTAATGTGGCATCCTTCAGGACGTTTCCTGGGCACCACCTGCTATGACCGTTCATGGCGCTTATGG
GATTTGGAGGCTCAAGAGGAGATCCTGCATCAGGAAGGCCATAGCATGGGTGTGTATGACATTGCCTTCC
ATCAAGATGGCTCTTTGGCTGGCACTGGGGGACTGGATGCATTTGGTCGAGTTTGGGACCTACGCACAGG
ACGTTGTATCATGTTCTTAGAAGGCCACCTGAAAGAAATCTATGGAATAAATTTCTCCCCCAATGGCTAT
CACATTGCAACCGGCAGTGGTGACAACACCTGCAAAGTGTGGGACCTCCGACAGCGGCGTTGCGTCTACA
CCATCCCTGCTCATCAGAACTTAGTGACTGGTGTCAAGTTTGAGCCTATCCATGGGAACTTCTTGCTTAC
TGGTGCCTATGATAACACAGCCAAGATCTGGACGCACCCAGGCTGGTCCCCGCTGAAGACTCTGGCTGGC
CACGAAGGCAAAGTGATGGGCCTAGATATTTCTTCCGATGGGCAGCTCATAGCCACTTGCTCATATGACA
GGACCTTCAAGCTGTGGATGGCTGAA
